>Addgene plasmid #78596 | mCitrine-Rab9a | addgene partial sequence | sequence record 149513 | CMV-F 5'-CGCAAATGGGCGGTAGGCGTG-3'
GTGAACCGTCAGATCCGCTAGCGCTACCGGTCGCCACCATGGTGAGCAAGGGCGAGGAGCTGTTCACCGG
GGTGGTGCCCATCCTGGTCGAGCTGGACGGCGACGTAAACGGCCACAAGTTCAGCGTGTCCGGCGAGGGC
GAGGGCGATGCCACCTACGGCAAGCTGACCCTGAAGTTCATCTGCACCACCGGCAAGCTGCCCGTGCCCT
GGCCCACCCTCGTGACCACCTTCGGCTACGGCCTGATGTGCTTCGCCCGCTACCCCGACCACATGAAGCA
GCACGACTTCTTCAAGTCCGCCATGCCCGAAGGCTACGTCCAGGAGCGCACCATCTTCTTCAAGGACGAC
GGCAACTACAAGACCCGCGCCGAGGTGAAGTTCGAGGGCGACACCCTGGTGAACCGCATCGAGCTGAAGG
GCATCGACTTCAAGGAGGACGGCAACATCCTGGGGCACAAGCTGGAGTACAACTACAACAGCCACAACGT
CTATATCATGGCCGACAAGCAGAAGAACGGCATCAAGGTGAACTTCAAGATCCGCCACAACATCGAGGAC
GGCAGCGTGCAGCTCGCCGACCACTACCAGCAGAACACCCCCATCGGCGACGGCCCCGTGCTGCTGCCCG
ACAACCACTACCTGAGCTACCAGTCCAAGCTGAGCAAAGACCCCAACGAGAAGCGCGATCACATGGTCCT
GCTGGAGTTCGTGACCGCCGCCGGGATCACTCTCGGCATGGACGAGCTGTACAAGTCCGGACTCAGATCT
CGAGCTCGCATGGCAGGAAA
