>Addgene plasmid #78596 | mCitrine-Rab9a | addgene partial sequence | sequence record 149514 | SV40pA-R 5'-GAAATTTGTGATGCTATTGC-3'
ACAACAACAATTGCATTCATTTTATGTTTCAGGTTCAGGGGGAGGTGTGGGAGGTTTTTTAAAGCAAGTA
AAACCTCTACAAATGTGGTATGGCTGATTATGATCAGTTATCTAGATCCGGTGGATCCCGGGCCCGCGGT
ACCGTCGACTCAACAGCAAGATGAGCTAGGCTTGGGCTTTCGGTGAAGATTGACTGTGTCTGTCTGAATC
AAATGATCTGACCTATCCTCGGTAGCAAGAACTCTTCGAACCGCTTCCTCAAAGGCTGCTGCCACATTTG
TGGCATCTTTTGCACTTGTTTCAAAATAAGGATAGTCGCCGTTGTCCCTGCACCAAGCTTGGGCTTCTTC
TGTAGACACCTGCCGTTCGCTTATGTCAATCTTGTTACCCAGAATCACAAAAGGAAAGCTCTCAGGCTCT
TTCACATCTGCATAATATATGAATTCTTTCTTCCAGTTACTTAAGTTCTGGAAGCTTTGTGAATCATCGA
CACTAAAAGTAAGCAGGCAGCAGTCAGAACCTCTGTAAAATGGTGTCCTCAGGCTTCGGAATCGCTCCTG
ACCTGCCGTGTCCCAAATCTGCATGGTAACAAAATGTCCATCCACTTCCAAATCTTTATTTAAAAATTCC
ACACCTATTGTATGGAAGAGCTGGGTATCAAACTTATTAGTTACATATCTGTTCATAAGTGAACTCTTCC
CAACTCCACCATCTCCAAGGAGAATTACTTTAAAAAGTGATGATTTTCCTGCCATGCGAGCTCGAGATCT
GAGTCCGGACTTGTACAGCTCGTCCATGCCGAGAGTGATCCC
