[The description below was written by a language model from this plasmid's Addgene catalogue record.]
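Description:
mCitrine-Rab9a is a mammalian expression plasmid built on the mCitrine-C1 backbone, a C1-type fluorescent protein fusion vector of about 4.75 kb that reaches roughly 5.4 kb once the insert is included. It is maintained as a high-copy plasmid in E. coli under kanamycin selection. It also carries a neomycin resistance marker, so transfected mammalian cells can be selected with G418 when stable expression is wanted. No feature table accompanies the record, so the origin of replication, polyadenylation signal and other backbone elements are not itemised.

The payload is the human RAB9A coding sequence, an insert of about 678 bp, cloned by restriction digestion between the SacI and BamHI sites, both of which remain intact. Expression is driven by the CMV promoter, a strong constitutive promoter in most mammalian cell lines. The record lists mCitrine, a monomeric yellow fluorescent protein variant, as the fusion partner. It does not explicitly state the tag position, but the construct name and the C1 vector design imply that mCitrine sits at the N-terminus of Rab9a. That arrangement would leave the Rab C-terminus free, which matters because Rab GTPases generally rely on C-terminal prenylation for membrane association. The Rab9a fragment was amplified by PCR from an existing GFP-Rab9 wild-type plasmid and placed into the mCitrine vector.

The stated purpose is simply to express mCitrine-Rab9a in mammalian cells. Rab9a is a small GTPase associated with late endosomes and endosome-to-trans-Golgi trafficking, so a fluorescent fusion of this kind typically serves as a live-cell or fixed-cell marker for Rab9-positive compartments. The associated study concerned unconventional secretion of misfolded proteins in mammalian cells.
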