Addgene plasmid #78596: mCitrine-Rab9a
Purpose: Express mCitrine-Rab9a in mammalian cells
Depositing lab: Yihong Ye. Depositing organization: National Institute of Diabetes & Digestive & Kidney Diseases (NIDDK). Publication: Unconventional secretion of misfolded proteins promotes adaptation to proteasome dysfunction in mammalian cells. Lee JG, Takahama S, Zhang G, Tomarev SI, Ye Y. Nat Cell Biol. 2016 Jul;18(7):765-76. doi: 10.1038/ncb3372. Epub 2016 Jun 13. PubMed 27295555.
Backbone
  Vector backbone: mCitrine-C1
  Backbone size w/o insert (bp): 4750
  Total vector size (bp): 5400
  Vector type: Mammalian Expression
  Selectable markers: Neomycin (select with G418)
Growth in bacteria
  Bacterial resistance: Kanamycin, 50 μg/mL
  Growth temperature: 37°C
  Growth strain: DH5alpha
  Copy number: High Copy
Gene/Insert
  Gene/Insert name: Rab9a
  Species: H. sapiens (human)
  Insert size (bp): 678
  GenBank ID: NM_004251
  Entrez Gene: RAB9A (a.k.a. RAB9)
  Promoter: CMV
  Tag / fusion protein: mCitrine
  Cloning method: Restriction Enzyme; 5′ cloning site SacI (not destroyed); 3′ cloning site BamHI (not destroyed)
  Sequencing primers: 5′ CGCAAATGGGCGGTAGGCGTG; 3′ GCTGCAATAAACAAGTTAAC
Resource information
  A portion of this plasmid was derived from a plasmid made by: We received this vector from Michael Davidson (Addgene plasmid # 54587) and inserted Rab9a PCR from GFP-rab9 WT (Richard Pagano, Addgene plasmid #12663)
Terms and licenses: Academic/Nonprofit Terms; Industry Terms: Not Available to Industry
How to cite: mCitrine-Rab9a was a gift from Yihong Ye (Addgene plasmid # 78596 ; http://n2t.net/addgene:78596 ; RRID:Addgene_78596)
